>Addgene plasmid #18280 | T4 Lysozyme K35V WT* | addgene partial sequence | sequence record 24067 | 3primeUP
CTACGAAAAAGCCCGCTCATTAGGCGGGCTCAGATCTGCTCATGTTTGACAGCTTATCATCGATAAGCTT
CGGCAATAAATTCTTGATATGTTTTCATATGTTTCCTTTAAATATTTTAATTAGTAATTGTCTATTCAAG
TAATTGTGAATATACTATCACAATTCCAAGAGAAAGTAAACAGCTTTATAGATTTTTATACGCGTCCCAA
GTGCCAGTTCTAAACGTTGTAATGACTCGTTTTGCGCGATTAGGTGTTTGATTATACCATCTACTTTTAG
CTAAGTTAACTGCTGCTTCATCCCAGCGTTTTTGTTGAAGCATACGTAAAGAGTTAGTAAATCCTGCCAC
ACCGGTTTCTCCCATTTGGAAAACCATATTAATCAATGCAGCGCGACGAACCGCATCAAGAGAATCATAA
ACCGGTTTTAATTTAGCATTTCTCAGAATTCCGCGAACAGCAGCATCAACATCCTGATTAAAGAGTTTTT
CAGCCTCATCTTTTGTAATTACACCATTAGTATTACGCCCAATAGCTTTATCTAATTCAGATTTAGCAGC
ATTAAGTGATGGACTTACTGTAAGCAAATGACCGATGCCAATAGTGTAATAGCCTTCTGTGTCTTTATAG
ATTTTAAGTCTAAGACCTTCATCTATACGTAACATTTCAAATATATTCATAATACCTCCTAAGCATCGAT
GGATCNGNTTCCTGTGTGAATTGTTATCCGCTCACANTCCACACATTATACGAGCCGATGATAATTGTCA
CAGGGGAGGGAGTAGCTGACCTGTTCCGNGGAATGTACCGCCCANTCCCCATNN
