[The description below was written by a language model from this plasmid's Addgene catalogue record.]
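Description:
T4 Lysozyme K35V WT* is a bacterial expression plasmid built on the pHS1403 backbone (about 5 kb without insert). It carries a roughly 600 bp insert encoding lysozyme from bacteriophage T4, the product of phage gene e. The plasmid is maintained at high copy number in E. coli under ampicillin selection. The record does not name the origin of replication or the promoter that drives expression, and no feature table is available to confirm them. No fusion tags or reporters are listed.

The insert was placed between BamHI and HindIII sites, both of which remain intact, so the coding fragment can be excised or swapped. According to the depositor's notes, the BamHI site lies 27 bp from the start codon and the HindIII site 115 bp from the stop codon, so short stretches of flanking non-coding sequence sit on either side of the open reading frame. The encoded protein carries a substitution of lysine 35 to valine in the "WT*" background. The record does not define WT*; in the T4 lysozyme literature the term conventionally refers to a cysteine-free pseudo-wild-type version of the enzyme used as a reference for point mutants.

The record does not state a specific purpose. A single-site variant of this kind in a bacterial expression vector is suited to producing recombinant mutant lysozyme in E. coli, for example to compare its stability, folding or structure with the parent protein.
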