Addgene plasmid #18280: T4 Lysozyme K35V WT*
Depositing lab: Brian Matthews. Depositing organization: University of Oregon.
Backbone
  Vector backbone: pHS1403
  Backbone size w/o insert (bp): 5000
  Vector type: Bacterial Expression
Growth in bacteria
  Bacterial resistance: Ampicillin, 100 μg/mL
  Growth temperature: 37°C
  Growth strain: DH5alpha
  Copy number: High Copy
Gene/Insert
  Gene/Insert name: T4 Lysozyme (alt name: AK35V)
  Species: Bacteriophage T4
  Insert size (bp): 600
  Mutation: K35V WT*
  GenBank ID: NP_049736
  Entrez Gene: e (a.k.a. T4p123)
  Cloning method: Restriction Enzyme; 5′ cloning site BamHI (not destroyed); 3′ cloning site HindIII (not destroyed)
  Sequencing primers: 5′ na; 3′ GGCGTATCACGAGGCCC
Terms and licenses: Academic/Nonprofit Terms; Industry Terms: Not Available to Industry
Depositor comments: The BamHI site is 27 bp from the ATG and the HindIII site is 115 bp from the stop.
How to cite: T4 Lysozyme K35V WT* was a gift from Brian Matthews (Addgene plasmid # 18280 ; http://n2t.net/addgene:18280 ; RRID:Addgene_18280)
